Addgene plasmid #187714: pGEX6P1-NEDD4L_Δ1,2-linker
Purpose: Express GST-tagged NEDD4L FL with removal of the linker between the WW1 and WW2 domains in bacterial cells
Depositing lab: Sandra Gabelli. Depositing organization: Johns Hopkins University and School of Medicine. Publication: NEDD4L intramolecular interactions regulate its auto and substrate Na(V)1.5 ubiquitination. Wright KM, Nathan S, Jiang H, Xia W, Kim H, Chakouri N, Nwafor JN, Fossier L, Srinivasan L, Chen Z, Boronina T, Post J, Paul S, Cole RN, Ben-Johny M, Cole PA, Gabelli SB. J Biol Chem. 2024 Mar;300(3):105715. doi: 10.1016/j.jbc.2024.105715. Epub 2024 Feb 2. PubMed 38309503.
Backbone
  Vector backbone: pGEX-6P-1
  Vector type: Bacterial Expression
Growth in bacteria
  Bacterial resistance: Ampicillin, 100 μg/mL
  Growth temperature: 37°C
  Growth strain: DH5alpha
  Copy number: Low Copy
Gene/Insert
  Gene/Insert name: NEDD4L with residues 226-382 removed (alt name: Q96PU5)
  Species: H. sapiens (human)
  Insert size (bp): 2457
  Mutation: deletion of residues 226-382
  Entrez Gene: NEDD4L (a.k.a. NEDD4-2, NEDD4.2, PVNH7, RSP5, hNEDD4-2)
  Tag / fusion protein: GST-HRV 3C site (N terminal on insert)
  Cloning method: Restriction Enzyme; 5′ cloning site unknown (unknown if destroyed)
Terms and licenses: Academic/Nonprofit Terms; Industry Terms: Not Available to Industry
How to cite: pGEX6P1-NEDD4L_Δ1,2-linker was a gift from Sandra Gabelli (Addgene plasmid # 187714 ; http://n2t.net/addgene:187714 ; RRID:Addgene_187714)
