[The description below was written by a language model from this plasmid's Addgene catalogue record and pLannotate feature annotations shown in this document.]
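Description:
pGEX6P1-NEDD4L_Δ1,2-linker is a bacterial expression plasmid built on the pGEX-6P-1 backbone for producing a GST-tagged variant of the human E3 ubiquitin ligase NEDD4L in E. coli. The sequenced construct is about 7.4 kb. It replicates from a ColE1/pMB1-type origin, is selected through the β-lactamase (AmpR) gene with its own promoter, and is catalogued as low copy. Small fragments of rop and the pBR322 bom region, a lac promoter/lacZα segment and a short E. coli yciV-like fragment are also annotated; these are backbone remnants rather than functional payload.

Expression is driven by the tac promoter, a strong trp/lac hybrid, followed by a lac operator. The plasmid carries its own lacI gene, so transcription stays repressed until induced with IPTG. The open reading frame begins with Schistosoma japonicum glutathione S-transferase, which allows affinity purification on glutathione resin. According to the catalogue entry, GST is joined to the insert through an HRV 3C protease site that permits tag removal; the site is not separately annotated in the feature table but would fall in the short gap between the GST and NEDD4L coding regions. The 2,457 bp insert encodes otherwise full-length NEDD4L lacking residues 226–382, the linker between the WW1 and WW2 domains. The insert was cloned by restriction enzymes, though the sites are not recorded.

The construct is intended for making recombinant protein. The associated publication's title indicates it was used to study how NEDD4L intramolecular interactions regulate its autoubiquitination and its ubiquitination of the sodium channel NaV1.5.
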