Features (pLannotate 1.2.2; 17 found; start..end, strand, type, name):
    130..158     +  promoter       tac promoter: strong E. coli promoter; hybrid between the trp and lac UV5 promoters
    166..182     +  protein_bind   lac operator: The lac repressor binds to the lac operator to inhibit transcription in E. coli. This inhibition can be relieved by adding lactose or isopropyl-β-D-thiogalactopyranoside (IPTG). lac repressor encoded by lacI
    205..858     +  CDS            GST26_SCHJA: Experimental evidence at protein level: Swiss-Prot protein existence level 1. GST isoenzymes appear to play a central role in the parasite detoxification system. Other functions are also suspected including a role in increasing the solubility of haematin in the parasite gut. From Schistosoma japonicum (Blood fluke).
    904..3360    +  CDS            NEDD4L (fragment): NED4L_HUMAN - Also known as KIAA0439, NEDL3. Experimental evidence at protein level: Swiss-Prot protein existence level 1. E3 ubiquitin-protein ligase which accepts ubiquitin from an E2 ubiquitin-conjugating enzyme in the form of a thioester and then directly transfers the ubiquitin to targeted substrates. Inhibits TGF- beta signaling by triggering SMAD2 and TGFBR1 ubiquitination and proteasome-dependent degradation. Promotes ubiquitination and internalization of various plasma membrane channels such as ENaC, SCN2A/Nav1.2, SCN3A/Nav1.3, SCN5A/Nav1.5, SCN9A/Nav1.7, SCN10A/Nav1.8, KCNA3/Kv1.3, K
   3391..3430    +  CDS            rop (fragment): Rop protein, which maintains plasmids at low copy number; rop
   3532..3572    +  misc_feature   bom (fragment): basis of mobility region from pBR322
   3677..3781    +  promoter       AmpR promoter: bla
   3782..4642    +  CDS            AmpR: β-lactamase; bla; confers resistance to ampicillin, carbenicillin, and related antibiotics
   4813..5401    +  rep_origin     ori: high-copy-number ColE1/pMB1/pBR322/pUC origin of replication
   5587..5638    -  misc_feature   bom (fragment): basis of mobility region from pBR322
   5645..5722    +  promoter       lacI promoter: lacI
   5723..6805    +  CDS            lacI: lac repressor; lacI; The lac repressor binds to the lac operator to inhibit transcription in E. coli. This inhibition can be relieved by adding lactose or isopropyl-β-D-thiogalactopyranoside (IPTG).
   6818..6839    +  protein_bind   CAP binding site: CAP binding activates transcription in the presence of cAMP. E. coli catabolite activator protein
   6854..6884    +  promoter       lac promoter: promoter for the E. coli lac operon
   6892..6908    +  protein_bind   lac operator: The lac repressor binds to the lac operator to inhibit transcription in E. coli. This inhibition can be relieved by adding lactose or isopropyl-β-D-thiogalactopyranoside (IPTG). lac repressor encoded by lacI
   6928..7101    +  CDS            lacZα: LacZα fragment of β-galactosidase; lacZ fragment
   7365..54      -  CDS            yciV (fragment) (across the origin): RNAAM_ECOLI - Also known as trpH From Escherichia coli (strain K12).
>Addgene plasmid #187714 | pGEX6P1-NEDD4L_Δ1,2-linker | addgene full sequence | sequence record 372417 | Addgene NGS Result
AGCTGTGGTATGGCTGTGCAGGTCGTAAATCACTGCATAATTCGTGTCGCTCAAGGCGCACTCCCGTTCT
GGATAATGTTTTTTGCGCCGACATCATAACGGTTCTGGCAAATATTCTGAAATGAGCTGTTGACAATTAA
TCATCGGCTCGTATAATGTGTGGAATTGTGAGCGGATAACAATTTCACACAGGAAACAGTATTCATGTCC
CCTATACTAGGTTATTGGAAAATTAAGGGCCTTGTGCAACCCACTCGACTTCTTTTGGAATATCTTGAAG
AAAAATATGAAGAGCATTTGTATGAGCGCGATGAAGGTGATAAATGGCGAAACAAAAAGTTTGAATTGGG
TTTGGAGTTTCCCAATCTTCCTTATTATATTGATGGTGATGTTAAATTAACACAGTCTATGGCCATCATA
CGTTATATAGCTGACAAGCACAACATGTTGGGTGGTTGTCCAAAAGAGCGTGCAGAGATTTCAATGCTTG
AAGGAGCGGTTTTGGATATTAGATACGGTGTTTCGAGAATTGCATATAGTAAAGACTTTGAAACTCTCAA
AGTTGATTTTCTTAGCAAGCTACCTGAAATGCTGAAAATGTTCGAAGATCGTTTATGTCATAAAACATAT
TTAAATGGTGATCATGTAACCCATCCTGACTTCATGTTGTATGACGCTCTTGATGTTGTTTTATACATGG
ACCCAATGTGCCTGGATGCGTTCCCAAAATTAGTTTGTTTTAAAAAACGTATTGAAGCTATCCCACAAAT
TGATAAGTACTTGAAATCCAGCAAGTATATAGCATGGCCTTTGCAGGGCTGGCAAGCCACGTTTGGTGGT
GGCGACCATCCTCCAAAATCGGATCTGGAAGTTCTGTTCCAGGGGCCCGTACGCGCCGGCTCCATGGCGA
CCGGGCTCGGGGAGCCGGTCTATGGACTTTCCGAAGACGAGGGAGAGTCCCGTATTCTCAGAGTAAAAGT
TGTTTCTGGAATTGATCTCGCCAAAAAGGACATCTTTGGAGCCAGTGATCCGTATGTGAAACTTTCATTG
TACGTAGCGGATGAGAATAGAGAACTTGCTTTGGTCCAGACAAAAACAATTAAAAAGACACTGAACCCAA
AATGGAATGAAGAATTTTATTTCAGGGTAAACCCATCTAATCACAGACTCCTATTTGAAGTATTTGACGA
AAATAGACTGACACGAGACGACTTCCTGGGCCAGGTGGACGTGCCCCTTAGTCACCTTCCGACAGAAGAT
CCAACCATGGAGCGACCCTATACATTTAAGGACTTTCTCCTCAGACCAAGAAGTCATAAGTCTCGAGTTA
AGGGATTTTTGCGATTGAAAATGGCCTATATGCCAAAAAATGGAGGTCAAGATGAAGAAAACAGTGACCA
GAGGGATGACATGGAGCATGGATGGGAAGTTGTTGACTCAAATGACTCGGCTTCTCAGCACCAAGAGGAA
CTTCCTCCTCCTCCTCTGCCTCCCGGGTGGGAAGAAAAAGTGGACAATTTAGGCCGAACTTACTATGTCA
ACCACAACAACCGGACCACTCAGTGGCACAGACCAAGCCTGACTACGCCGGGTCTGCCTTCAGGCTGGGA
AGAAAGAAAAGATGCTAAGGGGCGCACATACTATGTCAATCATAACAATCGAACCACAACTTGGACTCGA
CCTATCATGCAGCTTGCAGAAGATGGTGCGTCCGGATCAGCCACAAACAGTAACAACCATCTAATCGAGC
CTCAGATCCGCCGGCCTCGTAGCCTCAGCTCGCCAACAGTAACTTTATCTGCCCCGCTGGAGGGTGCCAA
GGACTCACCCGTACGTCGGGCTGTGAAAGACACCCTTTCCAACCCACAGTCCCCACAGCCATCACCTTAC
AACTCCCCCAAACCACAACACAAAGTCACACAGAGCTTCTTGCCACCCGGCTGGGAAATGAGGATAGCGC
CAAACGGCCGGCCCTTCTTCATTGATCATAACACAAAGACTACAACCTGGGAAGATCCACGTTTGAAATT
TCCAGTACATATGCGGTCAAAGACATCTTTAAACCCCAATGACCTTGGCCCCCTTCCTCCTGGCTGGGAA
GAAAGAATTCACTTGGATGGCCGAACGTTTTATATTGATCATAATAGCAAAATTACTCAGTGGGAAGACC
CAAGACTGCAGAACCCAGCTATTACTGGTCCGGCTGTCCCTTACTCCAGAGAATTTAAGCAGAAATATGA
CTACTTCAGGAAGAAATTAAAGAAACCTGCTGATATCCCCAATAGGTTTGAAATGAAACTTCACAGAAAT
AACATATTTGAAGAGTCCTATCGGAGAATTATGTCCGTGAAAAGACCAGATGTCCTAAAAGCTAGACTGT
GGATTGAGTTTGAATCAGAGAAAGGTCTTGACTATGGGGGTGTGGCCAGAGAATGGTTCTTCTTACTGTC
CAAAGAGATGTTCAACCCCTACTACGGCCTCTTTGAGTACTCTGCCACGGACAACTACACCCTTCAGATC
AACCCTAATTCAGGCCTCTGTAATGAGGATCATTTGTCCTACTTCACTTTTATTGGAAGAGTTGCTGGTC
TGGCCGTATTTCATGGGAAGCTCTTAGATGGTTTCTTCATTAGACCATTTTACAAGATGATGTTGGGAAA
GCAGATAACCCTGAATGACATGGAATCTGTGGATAGTGAATATTACAACTCTTTGAAATGGATCCTGGAG
AATGACCCTACTGAGCTGGACCTCATGTTCTGCATAGACGAAGAAAACTTTGGACAGACATATCAAGTGG
ATTTGAAGCCCAATGGGTCAGAAATAATGGTCACAAATGAAAACAAAAGGGAATATATCGACTTAGTCAT
CCAGTGGAGATTTGTGAACAGGGTCCAGAAGCAGATGAACGCCTTCTTGGAGGGATTCACAGAACTACTT
CCTATTGATTTGATTAAAATTTTTGATGAAAATGAGCTGGAGTTGCTCATGTGCGGCCTCGGTGATGTGG
ATGTGAATGACTGGAGACAGCATTCTATTTACAAGAACGGCTACTGCCCAAACCACCCCGTCATTCAGTG
GTTCTGGAAGGCTGTGCTACTCATGGACGCCGAAAAGCGTATCCGGTTACTGCAGTTTGTCACAGGGACA
TCGCGAGTACCTATGAATGGATTTGCCGAACTTTATGGTTCCAATGGTCCTCAGCTATTTACAATAGAGC
AATGGGGCAGTCCTGAGAAACTGCCCAGAGCTCACACATGCTTTAATCGCCTTGACTTACCTCCATATGA
AACCTTTGAAGATTTACGAGAGAAACTTCTCATGGCCGTGGAAAATGCTCAAGGATTTGAAGGGGTGGAT
TAAGCGGCCGCATCGTGACTGACTGACGATCTGCCTCGCGCGTTTCGGTGATGACGGTGAAAACCTCTGA
CACATGCAGCTCCCGGAGACGGTCACAGCTTGTCTGTAAGCGGATGCCGGGAGCAGACAAGCCCGTCAGG
GCGCGTCAGCGGGTGTTGGCGGGTGTCGGGGCGCAGCCATGACCCAGTCACGTAGCGATAGCGGAGTGTA
TAATTCTTGAAGACGAAAGGGCCTCGTGATACGCCTATTTTTATAGGTTAATGTCATGATAATAATGGTT
TCTTAGACGTCAGGTGGCACTTTTCGGGGAAATGTGCGCGGAACCCCTATTTGTTTATTTTTCTAAATAC
ATTCAAATATGTATCCGCTCATGAGACAATAACCCTGATAAATGCTTCAATAATATTGAAAAAGGAAGAG
TATGAGTATTCAACATTTCCGTGTCGCCCTTATTCCCTTTTTTGCGGCATTTTGCCTTCCTGTTTTTGCT
CACCCAGAAACGCTGGTGAAAGTAAAAGATGCTGAAGATCAGTTGGGTGCACGAGTGGGTTACATCGAAC
TGGATCTCAACAGCGGTAAGATCCTTGAGAGTTTTCGCCCCGAAGAACGTTTTCCAATGATGAGCACTTT
TAAAGTTCTGCTATGTGGCGCGGTATTATCCCGTGTTGACGCCGGGCAAGAGCAACTCGGTCGCCGCATA
CACTATTCTCAGAATGACTTGGTTGAGTACTCACCAGTCACAGAAAAGCATCTTACGGATGGCATGACAG
TAAGAGAATTATGCAGTGCTGCCATAACCATGAGTGATAACACTGCGGCCAACTTACTTCTGACAACGAT
CGGAGGACCGAAGGAGCTAACCGCTTTTTTGCACAACATGGGGGATCATGTAACTCGCCTTGATCGTTGG
GAACCGGAGCTGAATGAAGCCATACCAAACGACGAGCGTGACACCACGATGCCTGCAGCAATGGCAACAA
CGTTGCGCAAACTATTAACTGGCGAACTACTTACTCTAGCTTCCCGGCAACAATTAATAGACTGGATGGA
GGCGGATAAAGTTGCAGGACCACTTCTGCGCTCGGCCCTTCCGGCTGGCTGGTTTATTGCTGATAAATCT
GGAGCCGGTGAGCGTGGGTCTCGCGGTATCATTGCAGCACTGGGGCCAGATGGTAAGCCCTCCCGTATCG
TAGTTATCTACACGACGGGGAGTCAGGCAACTATGGATGAACGAAATAGACAGATCGCTGAGATAGGTGC
CTCACTGATTAAGCATTGGTAACTGTCAGACCAAGTTTACTCATATATACTTTAGATTGATTTAAAACTT
CATTTTTAATTTAAAAGGATCTAGGTGAAGATCCTTTTTGATAATCTCATGACCAAAATCCCTTAACGTG
AGTTTTCGTTCCACTGAGCGTCAGACCCCGTAGAAAAGATCAAAGGATCTTCTTGAGATCCTTTTTTTCT
GCGCGTAATCTGCTGCTTGCAAACAAAAAAACCACCGCTACCAGCGGTGGTTTGTTTGCCGGATCAAGAG
CTACCAACTCTTTTTCCGAAGGTAACTGGCTTCAGCAGAGCGCAGATACCAAATACTGTCCTTCTAGTGT
AGCCGTAGTTAGGCCACCACTTCAAGAACTCTGTAGCACCGCCTACATACCTCGCTCTGCTAATCCTGTT
ACCAGTGGCTGCTGCCAGTGGCGATAAGTCGTGTCTTACCGGGTTGGACTCAAGACGATAGTTACCGGAT
AAGGCGCAGCGGTCGGGCTGAACGGGGGGTTCGTGCACACAGCCCAGCTTGGAGCGAACGACCTACACCG
AACTGAGATACCTACAGCGTGAGCTATGAGAAAGCGCCACGCTTCCCGAAGGGAGAAAGGCGGACAGGTA
TCCGGTAAGCGGCAGGGTCGGAACAGGAGAGCGCACGAGGGAGCTTCCAGGGGGAAACGCCTGGTATCTT
TATAGTCCTGTCGGGTTTCGCCACCTCTGACTTGAGCGTCGATTTTTGTGATGCTCGTCAGGGGGGCGGA
GCCTATGGAAAAACGCCAGCAACGCGGCCTTTTTACGGTTCCTGGCCTTTTGCTGGCCTTTTGCTCACAT
GTTCTTTCCTGCGTTATCCCCTGATTCTGTGGATAACCGTATTACCGCCTTTGAGTGAGCTGATACCGCT
CGCCGCAGCCGAACGACCGAGCGCAGCGAGTCAGTGAGCGAGGAAGCGGAAGAGCGCCTGATGCGGTATT
TTCTCCTTACGCATCTGTGCGGTATTTCACACCGCATAAATTCCGACACCATCGAATGGCGCAAAACCTT
TCGCGGTATGGCATGATAGCGCCCGGAAGAGAGTCAATTCAGGGTGGTGAATGTGAAACCAGTAACGTTA
TACGATGTCGCAGAGTATGCCGGTGTCTCTTATCAGACCGTTTCCCGCGTGGTGAACCAGGCCAGCCACG
TTTCTGCGAAAACGCGGGAAAAAGTGGAAGCGGCGATGGCGGAGCTGAATTACATTCCCAACCGCGTGGC
ACAACAACTGGCGGGCAAACAGTCGTTGCTGATTGGCGTTGCCACCTCCAGTCTGGCCCTGCACGCGCCG
TCGCAAATTGTCGCGGCGATTAAATCTCGCGCCGATCAACTGGGTGCCAGCGTGGTGGTGTCGATGGTAG
AACGAAGCGGCGTCGAAGCCTGTAAAGCGGCGGTGCACAATCTTCTCGCGCAACGCGTCAGTGGGCTGAT
CATTAACTATCCGCTGGATGACCAGGATGCCATTGCTGTGGAAGCTGCCTGCACTAATGTTCCGGCGTTA
TTTCTTGATGTCTCTGACCAGACACCCATCAACAGTATTATTTTCTCCCATGAAGACGGTACGCGACTGG
GCGTGGAGCATCTGGTCGCATTGGGTCACCAGCAAATCGCGCTGTTAGCGGGCCCATTAAGTTCTGTCTC
GGCGCGTCTGCGTCTGGCTGGCTGGCATAAATATCTCACTCGCAATCAAATTCAGCCGATAGCGGAACGG
GAAGGCGACTGGAGTGCCATGTCCGGTTTTCAACAAACCATGCAAATGCTGAATGAGGGCATCGTTCCCA
CTGCGATGCTGGTTGCCAACGATCAGATGGCGCTGGGCGCAATGCGCGCCATTACCGAGTCCGGGCTGCG
CGTTGGTGCGGATATCTCGGTAGTGGGATACGACGATACCGAAGACAGCTCATGTTATATCCCGCCGTTA
ACCACCATCAAACAGGATTTTCGCCTGCTGGGGCAAACCAGCGTGGACCGCTTGCTGCAACTCTCTCAGG
GCCAGGCGGTGAAGGGCAATCAGCTGTTGCCCGTCTCACTGGTGAAAAGAAAAACCACGCTAGCGCCCAA
TACGCAAACCGCCTCTCCCCGCGCGTTGGCCGATTCATTAATGCAGCTGGCACGACAGGTTTCCCGACTG
GAAAGCGGGCAGTGAGCGCAACGCAATTAATGTAAGTTAGCTCACTCATTAGGCACCCCAGGCTTTACAC
TTTATGCTTCCGGCTCGTATGTTGTGTGGAATTGTGAGCGGATAACAATTTCACACAGGAAACAGCTATG
ACCATGATTACGGATTCACTGGCCGTCGTTTTACAACGTCGTGACTGGGAAAACCCTGGCGTTACCCAAC
TTAATCGCCTTGCAGCACATCCCCCTTTCGCCAGCTGGCGTAATAGCGAAGAGGCCCGCACCGATCGCCC
TTCCCAACAGTTGCGCAGCCTGAATGGCGAATGGCGCTTTGCCTGGTTTCCGGCACCAGAAGCGGTGCCG
GAAAGCTGGCTGGAGTGCGATCTTCCTGAGGCCGATACTGTCGTCGTCCCCTCAAACTGGCAGATGCACG
GTTACGATGCGCCCATCTACACCAACGTGACCTATCCCATTACGGTCAATCCGCCGTTTGTTCCCACGGA
GAATCCGACGGGTTGTTACTCGCTCACATTTAATGTTGATGAAAGCTGGCTACAGGAAGGCCAGACGCGA
ATTATTTTTGATGGCGTTGGAATTAGCTTATCGACTGCACGGTGCACCAATGCTTCTGGCGTCAGGCAGC
CATCGGA
